Addgene plasmid #162538: px330-Kmt2b-4
Purpose: sgRNA targeting Kmt2b
Depositing lab: Amaia Lujambio. Depositing organization: Icahn School of Medicine at Mount Sinai. Publication: Cooperation between distinct cancer driver genes underlies inter-tumor heterogeneity in hepatocellular carcinoma. Molina-Sanchez P, Ruiz de Galarreta M, Yao MA, Lindblad KE, Bresnahan E, Bitterman E, Martin TC, Rubenstein T, Nie K, Golas J, Choudhary S, Barcena-Varela M, Elmas A, Miguela V, Ding Y, Kan Z, Grinspan LT, Huang KL, Parsons RE, Shields DJ, Rollins RA, Lujambio A. Gastroenterology. 2020 Aug 16. pii: S0016-5085(20)35054-X. doi: 10.1053/j.gastro.2020.08.015. PubMed 32814112.
Backbone
  Vector backbone: px330
  Backbone manufacturer: Feng Zhang lab (Addgene plasmid # 42230)
  Backbone size w/o insert (bp): 8500
  Vector type: Mammalian Expression
Growth in bacteria
  Bacterial resistance: Ampicillin, 100 μg/mL
  Growth temperature: 37°C
  Growth strain: NEB Stable
  Copy number: Unknown
Gene/Insert
  Gene/Insert name: sgRNA targeting Kmt2b
  gRNA/shRNA sequence: AAGCCCTGCAGTACAAACCG
  Species: M. musculus (mouse)
  Mutation: None
  Entrez Gene: Kmt2b (a.k.a. 2610014H22Rik, Ml, Mll2, Wbp, Wbp7, mKIAA0304)
  Promoter: U6
  Cloning method: Restriction Enzyme; 5′ cloning site BbsI (destroyed during cloning); 3′ cloning site BbsI (destroyed during cloning)
  Sequencing primers: 5′ hU6-F
Terms and licenses: Academic/Nonprofit Terms; Industry Terms: Not Available to Industry
How to cite: px330-Kmt2b-4 was a gift from Amaia Lujambio (Addgene plasmid # 162538 ; http://n2t.net/addgene:162538 ; RRID:Addgene_162538)
