[The description below was written by a language model from this plasmid's Addgene catalogue record and pLannotate feature annotations shown in this document.]
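Description:
px330-Kmt2b-4 is an all-in-one CRISPR/Cas9 mammalian expression plasmid built on the px330 backbone, carrying a single guide RNA directed against mouse Kmt2b (also known as Mll2/Wbp7), a histone lysine methyltransferase gene. The guide spacer was inserted between the backbone's BbsI sites, which were destroyed in the process, placing it directly downstream of the human U6 RNA polymerase III promoter and upstream of the Streptococcus pyogenes gRNA scaffold. The annotation also picks up a second, partial scaffold fragment just after the full one. The "-4" in the name suggests it is one of several guides designed against this gene, although the record does not say so explicitly.

The second expression unit drives Cas9 from a hybrid CBh-type promoter made up of a CMV enhancer, the chicken β-actin promoter and a hybrid CBA/MVM intron. The S. pyogenes Cas9 coding sequence is annotated as adjoining N- and C-terminal portions that together form one continuous open reading frame. It is followed by a bipartite nucleoplasmin nuclear localization signal and ends at a bovine growth hormone polyadenylation signal. A single AAV2 ITR annotated downstream cannot support AAV packaging on its own. In bacteria the plasmid replicates from a high-copy ColE1/pUC-type origin and is selected with ampicillin through β-lactamase; an f1 origin is also present.

Because guide and nuclease are delivered from one roughly 8.5 kb plasmid, transfection or other direct plasmid delivery into mouse cells should suffice to introduce disruptive indels at Kmt2b. The associated study concerns cooperation between cancer driver genes in hepatocellular carcinoma, consistent with use for loss-of-function analysis of Kmt2b in mouse liver cancer models.
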