Features (pLannotate 1.2.2; 18 found; start..end, strand, type, name):
      1..241     +  promoter       U6 promoter: RNA polymerase III promoter for human U6 snRNA
    271..346     +  misc_RNA       gRNA scaffold: guide RNA scaffold for the Streptococcus pyogenes CRISPR/Cas9 system
    353..396     +  misc_RNA       gRNA scaffold (fragment): guide RNA scaffold for the Streptococcus pyogenes CRISPR/Cas9 system
    443..728     +  enhancer       CMV enhancer: human cytomegalovirus immediate early enhancer; contains an 18-bp deletion relative to the standard CMV enhancer
    730..1007    +  promoter       chicken β-actin promoter: No description available
   1008..1235    +  intron         hybrid intron: hybrid between chicken β-actin (CBA) and minute virus of mice (MMV) introns (Gray et al., 2011)
   1373..2974    +  CDS            Cas9(N): N-terminal portion of Streptococcus pyogenes Cas9 (Zetsche et al., 2015)
   2975..5473    +  CDS            Cas9(C): C-terminal portion of Streptococcus pyogenes Cas9 (Zetsche et al., 2015)
   5474..5521    +  CDS            nucleoplasmin NLS: bipartite nuclear localization signal from nucleoplasmin
   5555..5666    +  polyA_signal   bGH poly(A) signal: bovine growth hormone polyadenylation signal
   5771..5911    +  repeat_region  AAV2 ITR: inverted terminal repeat of adeno-associated virus serotype 2 inverted
   5916..5967    -  misc_feature   bom (fragment): basis of mobility region from pBR322
   5986..6441    +  rep_origin     f1 ori (sequence partly withheld): f1 bacteriophage origin of replication; arrow indicates direction of (+) strand synthesis
   6442..6491    -  misc_feature   bom (fragment): basis of mobility region from pBR322
   6593..6628    -  CDS            rop (fragment): Rop protein, which maintains plasmids at low copy number; rop
   6723..6827    +  promoter       AmpR promoter: bla
   6828..7688    +  CDS            AmpR: β-lactamase; bla; confers resistance to ampicillin, carbenicillin, and related antibiotics
   7859..8447    +  rep_origin     ori: high-copy-number ColE1/pMB1/pBR322/pUC origin of replication
>Addgene plasmid #162538 | px330-Kmt2b-4 | addgene full sequence | sequence record 324944 | Addgene NGS Result
GAGGGCCTATTTCCCATGATTCCTTCATATTTGCATATACGATACAAGGCTGTTAGAGAGATAATTGGAA
TTAATTTGACTGTAAACACAAAGATATTAGTACAAAATACGTGACGTAGAAAGTAATAATTTCTTGGGTA
GTTTGCAGTTTTAAAATTATGTTTTAAAATGGACTATCATATGCTTACCGTAACTTGAAAGTATTTCGAT
TTCTTGGCTTTATATATCTTGTGGAAAGGACGAAACACCGAAGCCCTGCAGTACAAACCGGTTTTAGAGC
TAGAAATAGCAAGTTAAAATAAGGCTAGTCCGTTATCAACTTGAAAAAGTGGCACCGAGTCGGTGCTTTT
TTGTTTTAGAGCTAGAAATAGCAAGTTAAAATAAGGCTAGTCCGTTTTTAGCGCGTGCGCCAATTCTGCA
GACAAATGGCTCTAGAGGTACCCGTTACATAACTTACGGTAAATGGCCCGCCTGGCTGACCGCCCAACGA
CCCCCGCCCATTGACGTCAATAGTAACGCCAATAGGGACTTTCCATTGACGTCAATGGGTGGAGTATTTA
CGGTAAACTGCCCACTTGGCAGTACATCAAGTGTATCATATGCCAAGTACGCCCCCTATTGACGTCAATG
ACGGTAAATGGCCCGCCTGGCATTGTGCCCAGTACATGACCTTATGGGACTTTCCTACTTGGCAGTACAT
CTACGTATTAGTCATCGCTATTACCATGGTCGAGGTGAGCCCCACGTTCTGCTTCACTCTCCCCATCTCC
CCCCCCTCCCCACCCCCAATTTTGTATTTATTTATTTTTTAATTATTTTGTGCAGCGATGGGGGCGGGGG
GGGGGGGGGGGCGCGCGCCRGGGGGGGGGGGGGGGGGSGGGGGGSGGGGSGGGGSGRGGCGGAGAGGTGC
GGCGGCAGCCAATCAGAGCGGCGCGCTCCGAAAGTTTCCTTTTATGGCGAGGCGGCGGCGGCGGCGGCCC
TATAAAAAGCGAAGCGCGCGGCGGGCGGGAGTCGCTGCGCGCTGCCTTCGCCCCGTGCCCCGCTCCGCCG
CCGCCTCGCGCCGCCCGCCCCGGCTCTGACTGACCGCGTTACTCCCACAGGTGAGCGGGCGGGACGGCCC
TTCTCCTCCGGGCTGTAATTAGCTGAGCAAGAGGTAAGGGTTTAAGGGATGGTTGGTTGGTGGGGTATTA
ATGTTTAATTACCTGGAGCACCTGCCTGAAATCACTTTTTTTCAGGTTGGACCGGTGCCACCATGGACTA
TAAGGACCACGACGGAGACTACAAGGATCATGATATTGATTACAAAGACGATGACGATAAGATGGCCCCA
AAGAAGAAGCGGAAGGTCGGTATCCACGGAGTCCCAGCAGCCGACAAGAAGTACAGCATCGGCCTGGACA
TCGGCACCAACTCTGTGGGCTGGGCCGTGATCACCGACGAGTACAAGGTGCCCAGCAAGAAATTCAAGGT
GCTGGGCAACACCGACCGGCACAGCATCAAGAAGAACCTGATCGGAGCCCTGCTGTTCGACAGCGGCGAA
ACAGCCGAGGCCACCCGGCTGAAGAGAACCGCCAGAAGAAGATACACCAGACGGAAGAACCGGATCTGCT
ATCTGCAAGAGATCTTCAGCAACGAGATGGCCAAGGTGGACGACAGCTTCTTCCACAGACTGGAAGAGTC
CTTCCTGGTGGAAGAGGATAAGAAGCACGAGCGGCACCCCATCTTCGGCAACATCGTGGACGAGGTGGCC
TACCACGAGAAGTACCCCACCATCTACCACCTGAGAAAGAAACTGGTGGACAGCACCGACAAGGCCGACC
TGCGGCTGATCTATCTGGCCCTGGCCCACATGATCAAGTTCCGGGGCCACTTCCTGATCGAGGGCGACCT
GAACCCCGACAACAGCGACGTGGACAAGCTGTTCATCCAGCTGGTGCAGACCTACAACCAGCTGTTCGAG
GAAAACCCCATCAACGCCAGCGGCGTGGACGCCAAGGCCATCCTGTCTGCCAGACTGAGCAAGAGCAGAC
GGCTGGAAAATCTGATCGCCCAGCTGCCCGGCGAGAAGAAGAATGGCCTGTTCGGAAACCTGATTGCCCT
GAGCCTGGGCCTGACCCCCAACTTCAAGAGCAACTTCGACCTGGCCGAGGATGCCAAACTGCAGCTGAGC
AAGGACACCTACGACGACGACCTGGACAACCTGCTGGCCCAGATCGGCGACCAGTACGCCGACCTGTTTC
TGGCCGCCAAGAACCTGTCCGACGCCATCCTGCTGAGCGACATCCTGAGAGTGAACACCGAGATCACCAA
GGCCCCCCTGAGCGCCTCTATGATCAAGAGATACGACGAGCACCACCAGGACCTGACCCTGCTGAAAGCT
CTCGTGCGGCAGCAGCTGCCTGAGAAGTACAAAGAGATTTTCTTCGACCAGAGCAAGAACGGCTACGCCG
GCTACATTGACGGCGGAGCCAGCCAGGAAGAGTTCTACAAGTTCATCAAGCCCATCCTGGAAAAGATGGA
CGGCACCGAGGAACTGCTCGTGAAGCTGAACAGAGAGGACCTGCTGCGGAAGCAGCGGACCTTCGACAAC
GGCAGCATCCCCCACCAGATCCACCTGGGAGAGCTGCACGCCATTCTGCGGCGGCAGGAAGATTTTTACC
CATTCCTGAAGGACAACCGGGAAAAGATCGAGAAGATCCTGACCTTCCGCATCCCCTACTACGTGGGCCC
TCTGGCCAGGGGAAACAGCAGATTCGCCTGGATGACCAGAAAGAGCGAGGAAACCATCACCCCCTGGAAC
TTCGAGGAAGTGGTGGACAAGGGCGCTTCCGCCCAGAGCTTCATCGAGCGGATGACCAACTTCGATAAGA
ACCTGCCCAACGAGAAGGTGCTGCCCAAGCACAGCCTGCTGTACGAGTACTTCACCGTGTATAACGAGCT
GACCAAAGTGAAATACGTGACCGAGGGAATGAGAAAGCCCGCCTTCCTGAGCGGCGAGCAGAAAAAGGCC
ATCGTGGACCTGCTGTTCAAGACCAACCGGAAAGTGACCGTGAAGCAGCTGAAAGAGGACTACTTCAAGA
AAATCGAGTGCTTCGACTCCGTGGAAATCTCCGGCGTGGAAGATCGGTTCAACGCCTCCCTGGGCACATA
CCACGATCTGCTGAAAATTATCAAGGACAAGGACTTCCTGGACAATGAGGAAAACGAGGACATTCTGGAA
GATATCGTGCTGACCCTGACACTGTTTGAGGACAGAGAGATGATCGAGGAACGGCTGAAAACCTATGCCC
ACCTGTTCGACGACAAAGTGATGAAGCAGCTGAAGCGGCGGAGATACACCGGCTGGGGCAGGCTGAGCCG
GAAGCTGATCAACGGCATCCGGGACAAGCAGTCCGGCAAGACAATCCTGGATTTCCTGAAGTCCGACGGC
TTCGCCAACAGAAACTTCATGCAGCTGATCCACGACGACAGCCTGACCTTTAAAGAGGACATCCAGAAAG
CCCAGGTGTCCGGCCAGGGCGATAGCCTGCACGAGCACATTGCCAATCTGGCCGGCAGCCCCGCCATTAA
GAAGGGCATCCTGCAGACAGTGAAGGTGGTGGACGAGCTCGTGAAAGTGATGGGCCGGCACAAGCCCGAG
AACATCGTGATCGAAATGGCCAGAGAGAACCAGACCACCCAGAAGGGACAGAAGAACAGCCGCGAGAGAA
TGAAGCGGATCGAAGAGGGCATCAAAGAGCTGGGCAGCCAGATCCTGAAAGAACACCCCGTGGAAAACAC
CCAGCTGCAGAACGAGAAGCTGTACCTGTACTACCTGCAGAATGGGCGGGATATGTACGTGGACCAGGAA
CTGGACATCAACCGGCTGTCCGACTACGATGTGGACCATATCGTGCCTCAGAGCTTTCTGAAGGACGACT
CCATCGACAACAAGGTGCTGACCAGAAGCGACAAGAACCGGGGCAAGAGCGACAACGTGCCCTCCGAAGA
GGTCGTGAAGAAGATGAAGAACTACTGGCGGCAGCTGCTGAACGCCAAGCTGATTACCCAGAGAAAGTTC
GACAATCTGACCAAGGCCGAGAGAGGCGGCCTGAGCGAACTGGATAAGGCCGGCTTCATCAAGAGACAGC
TGGTGGAAACCCGGCAGATCACAAAGCACGTGGCACAGATCCTGGACTCCCGGATGAACACTAAGTACGA
CGAGAATGACAAGCTGATCCGGGAAGTGAAAGTGATCACCCTGAAGTCCAAGCTGGTGTCCGATTTCCGG
AAGGATTTCCAGTTTTACAAAGTGCGCGAGATCAACAACTACCACCACGCCCACGACGCCTACCTGAACG
CCGTCGTGGGAACCGCCCTGATCAAAAAGTACCCTAAGCTGGAAAGCGAGTTCGTGTACGGCGACTACAA
GGTGTACGACGTGCGGAAGATGATCGCCAAGAGCGAGCAGGAAATCGGCAAGGCTACCGCCAAGTACTTC
TTCTACAGCAACATCATGAACTTTTTCAAGACCGAGATTACCCTGGCCAACGGCGAGATCCGGAAGCGGC
CTCTGATCGAGACAAACGGCGAAACCGGGGAGATCGTGTGGGATAAGGGCCGGGATTTTGCCACCGTGCG
GAAAGTGCTGAGCATGCCCCAAGTGAATATCGTGAAAAAGACCGAGGTGCAGACAGGCGGCTTCAGCAAA
GAGTCTATCCTGCCCAAGAGGAACAGCGATAAGCTGATCGCCAGAAAGAAGGACTGGGACCCTAAGAAGT
ACGGCGGCTTCGACAGCCCCACCGTGGCCTATTCTGTGCTGGTGGTGGCCAAAGTGGAAAAGGGCAAGTC
CAAGAAACTGAAGAGTGTGAAAGAGCTGCTGGGGATCACCATCATGGAAAGAAGCAGCTTCGAGAAGAAT
CCCATCGACTTTCTGGAAGCCAAGGGCTACAAAGAAGTGAAAAAGGACCTGATCATCAAGCTGCCTAAGT
ACTCCCTGTTCGAGCTGGAAAACGGCCGGAAGAGAATGCTGGCCTCTGCCGGCGAACTGCAGAAGGGAAA
CGAACTGGCCCTGCCCTCCAAATATGTGAACTTCCTGTACCTGGCCAGCCACTATGAGAAGCTGAAGGGC
TCCCCCGAGGATAATGAGCAGAAACAGCTGTTTGTGGAACAGCACAAGCACTACCTGGACGAGATCATCG
AGCAGATCAGCGAGTTCTCCAAGAGAGTGATCCTGGCCGACGCTAATCTGGACAAAGTGCTGTCCGCCTA
CAACAAGCACCGGGATAAGCCCATCAGAGAGCAGGCCGAGAATATCATCCACCTGTTTACCCTGACCAAT
CTGGGAGCCCCTGCCGCCTTCAAGTACTTTGACACCACCATCGACCGGAAGAGGTACACCAGCACCAAAG
AGGTGCTGGACGCCACCCTGATCCACCAGAGCATCACCGGCCTGTACGAGACACGGATCGACCTGTCTCA
GCTGGGAGGCGACAAAAGGCCGGCGGCCACGAAAAAGGCCGGCCAGGCAAAAAAGAAAAAGTAAGAATTC
CTAGAGCTCGCTGATCAGCCTCGACTGTGCCTTCTAGTTGCCAGCCATCTGTTGTTTGCCCCTCCCCCGT
GCCTTCCTTGACCCTGGAAGGTGCCACTCCCACTGTCCTTTCCTAATAAAATGAGGAAATTGCATCGCAT
TGTCTGAGTAGGTGTCATTCTATTCTGGGGGGTGGGGTGGGGCAGGACAGCAAGGGGGAGGATTGGGAAG
AGAATAGCAGGCATGCTGGGGAGCGGCCGCAGGAACCCCTAGTGATGGAGTTGGCCACTCCCTCTCTGCG
CGCTCGCTCGCTCACTGAGGCCGGGCGACCAAAGGTCGCCCGACGCCCGGGCTTTGCCCGGGCGGCCTCA
GTGAGCGAGCGAGCGCGCAGCTGCCTGCAGGGGCGCCTGATGCGGTATTTTCTCCTTACGCATCTGTGCG
GTATTTCACACCGCATA
[95 nt withheld, positions 5968-6062]
T
[46 nt withheld, positions 6064-6109]
C
[141 nt withheld, positions 6111-6251]
CCTTTGACGTTGGAGTCCACGTTCTTT
[37 nt withheld, positions 6279-6315]
ACTCTATCTCGGGCTATTCTTTTGATTTATAAGGGATTTTGCCGATTTCGGTCTATTGGTTAAAAAATGA
GCTGATTTAACAAAAATTTAACGCGAATTTTAACAAAATATTAACGTTTACAATTTTATGGTGCACTCTC
AGTACAATCTGCTCTGATGCCGCATAGTTAAGCCAGCCCCGACACCCGCCAACACCCGCTGACGCGCCCT
GACGGGCTTGTCTGCTCCCGGCATCCGCTTACAGACAAGCTGTGACCGTCTCCGGGAGCTGCATGTGTCA
GAGGTTTTCACCGTCATCACCGAAACGCGCGAGACGAAAGGGCCTCGTGATACGCCTATTTTTATAGGTT
AATGTCATGATAATAATGGTTTCTTAGACGTCAGGTGGCACTTTTCGGGGAAATGTGCGCGGAACCCCTA
TTTGTTTATTTTTCTAAATACATTCAAATATGTATCCGCTCATGAGACAATAACCCTGATAAATGCTTCA
ATAATATTGAAAAAGGAAGAGTATGAGTATTCAACATTTCCGTGTCGCCCTTATTCCCTTTTTTGCGGCA
TTTTGCCTTCCTGTTTTTGCTCACCCAGAAACGCTGGTGAAAGTAAAAGATGCTGAAGATCAGTTGGGTG
CACGAGTGGGTTACATCGAACTGGATCTCAACAGCGGTAAGATCCTTGAGAGTTTTCGCCCCGAAGAACG
TTTTCCAATGATGAGCACTTTTAAAGTTCTGCTATGTGGCGCGGTATTATCCCGTATTGACGCCGGGCAA
GAGCAACTCGGTCGCCGCATACACTATTCTCAGAATGACTTGGTTGAGTACTCACCAGTCACAGAAAAGC
ATCTTACGGATGGCATGACAGTAAGAGAATTATGCAGTGCTGCCATAACCATGAGTGATAACACTGCGGC
CAACTTACTTCTGACAACGATCGGAGGACCGAAGGAGCTAACCGCTTTTTTGCACAACATGGGGGATCAT
GTAACTCGCCTTGATCGTTGGGAACCGGAGCTGAATGAAGCCATACCAAACGACGAGCGTGACACCACGA
TGCCTGTAGCAATGGCAACAACGTTGCGCAAACTATTAACTGGCGAACTACTTACTCTAGCTTCCCGGCA
ACAATTAATAGACTGGATGGAGGCGGATAAAGTTGCAGGACCACTTCTGCGCTCGGCCCTTCCGGCTGGC
TGGTTTATTGCTGATAAATCTGGAGCCGGTGAGCGTGGAAGCCGCGGTATCATTGCAGCACTGGGGCCAG
ATGGTAAGCCCTCCCGTATCGTAGTTATCTACACGACGGGGAGTCAGGCAACTATGGATGAACGAAATAG
ACAGATCGCTGAGATAGGTGCCTCACTGATTAAGCATTGGTAACTGTCAGACCAAGTTTACTCATATATA
CTTTAGATTGATTTAAAACTTCATTTTTAATTTAAAAGGATCTAGGTGAAGATCCTTTTTGATAATCTCA
TGACCAAAATCCCTTAACGTGAGTTTTCGTTCCACTGAGCGTCAGACCCCGTAGAAAAGATCAAAGGATC
TTCTTGAGATCCTTTTTTTCTGCGCGTAATCTGCTGCTTGCAAACAAAAAAACCACCGCTACCAGCGGTG
GTTTGTTTGCCGGATCAAGAGCTACCAACTCTTTTTCCGAAGGTAACTGGCTTCAGCAGAGCGCAGATAC
CAAATACTGTTCTTCTAGTGTAGCCGTAGTTAGGCCACCACTTCAAGAACTCTGTAGCACCGCCTACATA
CCTCGCTCTGCTAATCCTGTTACCAGTGGCTGCTGCCAGTGGCGATAAGTCGTGTCTTACCGGGTTGGAC
TCAAGACGATAGTTACCGGATAAGGCGCAGCGGTCGGGCTGAACGGGGGGTTCGTGCACACAGCCCAGCT
TGGAGCGAACGACCTACACCGAACTGAGATACCTACAGCGTGAGCTATGAGAAAGCGCCACGCTTCCCGA
AGGGAGAAAGGCGGACAGGTATCCGGTAAGCGGCAGGGTCGGAACAGGAGAGCGCACGAGGGAGCTTCCA
GGGGGAAACGCCTGGTATCTTTATAGTCCTGTCGGGTTTCGCCACCTCTGACTTGAGCGTCGATTTTTGT
GATGCTCGTCAGGGGGGCGGAGCCTATGGAAAAACGCCAGCAACGCGGCCTTTTTACGGTTCCTGGCCTT
TTGCTGGCCTTTTGCTCACATGT
